>Addgene plasmid #49539 | EGFP-Rab1AS25N | depositor full sequence | sequence record 73927 | EGFP-Rab1AS25N sequence 5328 bps
GATCCACCATGTCCAGCATGAATCCCGAATATGATTATTTATTCAAGTTACTTCTGATTGGCGACTCAGG
GGTTGGAAAGAATTGCCTTCTTCTTAGGTTTGCAGATGATACATATACAGAAAGCTACATCAGCACAATT
GGTGTGGATTTCAAAATAAGAACTATAGAGTTAGACGGGAAAACAATCAAGCTTCAAATATGGGACACAG
CAGGCCAGGAAAGATTTCGAACAATCACCTCCAGTTATTACAGAGGAGCCCATGGCATCATAGTTGTGTA
TGATGTGACAGATCAGGAGTCCTTCAATAATGTTAAACAGTGGCTGCAGGAAATAGATCGTTATGCCAGT
GAAAATGTCAACAAATTGTTGGTAGGGAACAAATGTGATCTGACCACAAAGAAAGTAGTAGACTACACAA
CAGCGAAGGAATTTGCTGATTCCCTTGGAATTCCGTTTTTGGAAACCAGTGCTAAGAATGCAACGAATGT
AGAACAGTCTTTCATGACGATGGCAGCTGAGATTAAAAAGCGAATGGGTCCCGGAGCAACAGCTGGTGGT
GCTGAGAAGTCCAATGTTAAAATTCAGAGCACTCCAGTCAAGCAGTCAGGTGGAGGTTGCTGCTAACTCG
ACGGTACCGCGGGCCCGGGATCCACCGGATCTAGATAACTGATCATAATCAGCCATACCACATTTGTAGA
GGTTTTACTTGCTTTAAAAAACCTCCCACACCTCCCCCTGAACCTGAAACATAAAATGAATGCAATTGTT
GTTGTTAACTTGTTTATTGCAGCTTATAATGGTTACAAATAAAGCAATAGCATCACAAATTTCACAAATA
AAGCATTTTTTTCACTGCATTCTAGTTGTGGTTTGTCCAAACTCATCAATGTATCTTAACGCGTAAATTG
TAAGCGTTAATATTTTGTTAAAATTCGCGTTAAATTTTTGTTAAATCAGCTCATTTTTTAACCAATAGGC
CGAAATCGGCAAAATCCCTTATAAATCAAAAGAATAGACCGAGATAGGGT
[37 nt withheld, positions 1031-1067]
AAAGAACGTGGACTCCAACGTCAAAGG
[49 nt withheld, positions 1095-1143]
T
[91 nt withheld, positions 1145-1235]
G
[124 nt withheld, positions 1237-1360]
CAGGTGGCACTTTTCGGGGAAATGTGCGCGGAACCCCTATTTGTTTATTTTTCTAAATACATTCAAATAT
GTATCCGCTCATGAGACAATAACCCTGATAAATGCTTCAATAATATTGAAAAAGGAAGAGTCCTGAGGCG
GAAAGAACCAGCTGTGGAATGTGTGTCAGTTAGGGTGTGGAAAGTCCCCAGGCTCCCCAGCAGGCAGAAG
TATGCAAAGCATGCATCTCAATTAGTCAGCAACCAGGTGTGGAAAGTCCCCAGGCTCCCCAGCAGGCAGA
AGTATGCAAAGCATGCATCTCAATTAGTCAGCAACCATAGTCCCGCCCCTAACTCCGCCCATCCCGCCCC
TAACTCCGCCCAGTTCCGCCCATTCTCCGCCCCATGGCTGACTAATTTTTTTTATTTATGCAGAGGCCGA
GGCCGCCTCGGCCTCTGAGCTATTCCAGAAGTAGTGAGGAGGCTTTTTTGGAGGCCTAGGCTTTTGCAAA
GATCGATCAAGAGACAGGATGAGGATCGTTTCGCATGATTGAACAAGATGGATTGCACGCAGGTTCTCCG
GCCGCTTGGGTGGAGAGGCTATTCGGCTATGACTGGGCACAACAGACAATCGGCTGCTCTGATGCCGCCG
TGTTCCGGCTGTCAGCGCAGGGGCGCCCGGTTCTTTTTGTCAAGACCGACCTGTCCGGTGCCCTGAATGA
ACTGCAAGACGAGGCAGCGCGGCTATCGTGGCTGGCCACGACGGGCGTTCCTTGCGCAGCTGTGCTCGAC
GTTGTCACTGAAGCGGGAAGGGACTGGCTGCTATTGGGCGAAGTGCCGGGGCAGGATCTCCTGTCATCTC
ACCTTGCTCCTGCCGAGAAAGTATCCATCATGGCTGATGCAATGCGGCGGCTGCATACGCTTGATCCGGC
TACCTGCCCATTCGACCACCAAGCGAAACATCGCATCGAGCGAGCACGTACTCGGATGGAAGCCGGTCTT
GTCGATCAGGATGATCTGGACGAAGAGCATCAGGGGCTCGCGCCAGCCGAACTGTTCGCCAGGCTCAAGG
CGAGCATGCCCGACGGCGAGGATCTCGTCGTGACCCATGGCGATGCCTGCTTGCCGAATATCATGGTGGA
AAATGGCCGCTTTTCTGGATTCATCGACTGTGGCCGGCTGGGTGTGGCGGACCGCTATCAGGACATAGCG
TTGGCTACCCGTGATATTGCTGAAGAGCTTGGCGGCGAATGGGCTGACCGCTTCCTCGTGCTTTACGGTA
TCGCCGCTCCCGATTCGCAGCGCATCGCCTTCTATCGCCTTCTTGACGAGTTCTTCTGAGCGGGACTCTG
GGGTTCGAAATGACCGACCAAGCGACGCCCAACCTGCCATCACGAGATTTCGATTCCACCGCCGCCTTCT
ATGAAAGGTTGGGCTTCGGAATCGTTTTCCGGGACGCCGGCTGGATGATCCTCCAGCGCGGGGATCTCAT
GCTGGAGTTCTTCGCCCACCCTAGGGGGAGGCTAACTGAAACACGGAAGGAGACAATACCGGAAGGAACC
CGCGCTATGACGGCAATAAAAAGACAGAATAAAACGCACGGTGTTGGGTCGTTTGTTCATAAACGCGGGG
TTCGGTCCCAGGGCTGGCACTCTGTCGATACCCCACCGAGACCCCATTGGGGCCAATACGCCCGCGTTTC
TTCCTTTTCCCCACCCCACCCCCCAAGTTCGGGTGAAGGCCCAGGGCTCGCAGCCAACGTCGGGGCGGCA
GGCCCTGCCATAGCCTCAGGTTACTCATATATACTTTAGATTGATTTAAAACTTCATTTTTAATTTAAAA
GGATCTAGGTGAAGATCCTTTTTGATAATCTCATGACCAAAATCCCTTAACGTGAGTTTTCGTTCCACTG
AGCGTCAGACCCCGTAGAAAAGATCAAAGGATCTTCTTGAGATCCTTTTTTTCTGCGCGTAATCTGCTGC
TTGCAAACAAAAAAACCACCGCTACCAGCGGTGGTTTGTTTGCCGGATCAAGAGCTACCAACTCTTTTTC
CGAAGGTAACTGGCTTCAGCAGAGCGCAGATACCAAATACTGTCCTTCTAGTGTAGCCGTAGTTAGGCCA
CCACTTCAAGAACTCTGTAGCACCGCCTACATACCTCGCTCTGCTAATCCTGTTACCAGTGGCTGCTGCC
AGTGGCGATAAGTCGTGTCTTACCGGGTTGGACTCAAGACGATAGTTACCGGATAAGGCGCAGCGGTCGG
GCTGAACGGGGGGTTCGTGCACACAGCCCAGCTTGGAGCGAACGACCTACACCGAACTGAGATACCTACA
GCGTGAGCTATGAGAAAGCGCCACGCTTCCCGAAGGGAGAAAGGCGGACAGGTATCCGGTAAGCGGCAGG
GTCGGAACAGGAGAGCGCACGAGGGAGCTTCCAGGGGGAAACGCCTGGTATCTTTATAGTCCTGTCGGGT
TTCGCCACCTCTGACTTGAGCGTCGATTTTTGTGATGCTCGTCAGGGGGGCGGAGCCTATGGAAAAACGC
CAGCAACGCGGCCTTTTTACGGTTCCTGGCCTTTTGCTGGCCTTTTGCTCACATGTTCTTTCCTGCGTTA
TCCCCTGATTCTGTGGATAACCGTATTACCGCCATGCATTAGTTATTAATAGTAATCAATTACGGGGTCA
TTAGTTCATAGCCCATATATGGAGTTCCGCGTTACATAACTTACGGTAAATGGCCCGCCTGGCTGACCGC
CCAACGACCCCCGCCCATTGACGTCAATAATGACGTATGTTCCCATAGTAACGCCAATAGGGACTTTCCA
TTGACGTCAATGGGTGGAGTATTTACGGTAAACTGCCCACTTGGCAGTACATCAAGTGTATCATATGCCA
AGTACGCCCCCTATTGACGTCAATGACGGTAAATGGCCCGCCTGGCATTATGCCCAGTACATGACCTTAT
GGGACTTTCCTACTTGGCAGTACATCTACGTATTAGTCATCGCTATTACCATGGTGATGCGGTTTTGGCA
GTACATCAATGGGCGTGGATAGCGGTTTGACTCACGGGGATTTCCAAGTCTCCACCCCATTGACGTCAAT
GGGAGTTTGTTTTGGCACCAAAATCAACGGGACTTTCCAAAATGTCGTAACAACTCCGCCCCATTGACGC
AAATGGGCGGTAGGCGTGTACGGTGGGAGGTCTATATAAGCAGAGCTGGTTTAGTGAACCGTCAGATCCG
CTAGCGCTACCGGTCGCCACCATGGTGAGCAAGGGCGAGGAGCTGTTCACCGGGGTGGTGCCCATCCTGG
TCGAGCTGGACGGCGACGTAAACGGCCACAAGTTCAGCGTGTCCGGCGAGGGCGAGGGCGATGCCACCTA
CGGCAAGCTGACCCTGAAGTTCATCTGCACCACCGGCAAGCTGCCCGTGCCCTGGCCCACCCTCGTGACC
ACCCTGACCTACGGCGTGCAGTGCTTCAGCCGCTACCCCGACCACATGAAGCAGCACGACTTCTTCAAGT
CCGCCATGCCCGAAGGCTACGTCCAGGAGCGCACCATCTTCTTCAAGGACGACGGCAACTACAAGACCCG
CGCCGAGGTGAAGTTCGAGGGCGACACCCTGGTGAACCGCATCGAGCTGAAGGGCATCGACTTCAAGGAG
GACGGCAACATCCTGGGGCACAAGCTGGAGTACAACTACAACAGCCACAACGTCTATATCATGGCCGACA
AGCAGAAGAACGGCATCAAGGTGAACTTCAAGATCCGCCACAACATCGAGGACGGCAGCGTGCAGCTCGC
CGACCACTACCAGCAGAACACCCCCATCGGCGACGGCCCCGTGCTGCTGCCCGACAACCACTACCTGAGC
ACCCAGTCCGCCCTGAGCAAAGACCCCAACGAGAAGCGCGATCACATGGTCCTGCTGGAGTTCGTGACCG
CCGCCGGGATCACTCTCGGCATGGACGAGCTGTACAAGTCCGGACTCA
Features (pLannotate 1.2.2; 15 found; start..end, strand, type, name):
      9..623     +  CDS            RAB1A: RAB1A_CANLF - Also known as RAB1. Experimental evidence at protein level: Swiss-Prot protein existence level 1. The small GTPases Rab are key regulators of intracellular membrane trafficking, from the formation of transport vesicles to their fusion with membranes (PubMed:1429835). Rabs cycle between an inactive GDP-bound form and an active GTP-bound form that is able to recruit to membranes different sets of downstream effectors directly responsible for vesicle formation, movement, tethering and fusion (PubMed:1429835). RAB1A regulates vesicular protein transport from the endoplasmic reticulum
    628..653     +  misc_feature   MCS (fragment): multiple cloning site
    670..754     +  CDS            large T antigen (fragment): large T antigen from SV40 (simian virus 40)
    777..898     +  polyA_signal   SV40 poly(A) signal: SV40 polyadenylation signal
    932..1360    -  rep_origin     f1 ori (sequence partly withheld): f1 bacteriophage origin of replication; arrow indicates direction of (+) strand synthesis
   1387..1491    +  promoter       AmpR promoter: bla
   1493..1850    +  promoter       SV40 promoter: SV40 enhancer and early promoter
   1885..2679    +  CDS            NeoR/KanR: aminoglycoside phosphotransferase from Tn5; aph(3')-II (or nptII); confers resistance to neomycin, kanamycin, and G418 (Geneticin®)
   2700..2852    +  CDS            ble (fragment): BLE_KLEPN - Experimental evidence at protein level: Swiss-Prot protein existence level 1. Binding protein with a strong affinity to the bleomycin family of antibiotics. Binds to CL990; an antimitotic-antibiotic compound. From Klebsiella pneumoniae.
   2911..2958    +  polyA_signal   HSV TK poly(A) signal: herpes simplex virus thymidine kinase polyadenylation signal (Cole and Stacy, 1985)
   3049..3065    -  polyA_signal   bGH poly(A) signal (fragment): bovine growth hormone polyadenylation signal
   3287..3875    +  rep_origin     ori: high-copy-number ColE1/pMB1/pBR322/pUC origin of replication
   4050..4353    +  enhancer       CMV enhancer: human cytomegalovirus immediate early enhancer
   4354..4557    +  promoter       CMV promoter: human cytomegalovirus (CMV) immediate early promoter
   4602..5318    +  CDS            EGFP: EGFP is a basic (constitutively fluorescent) green fluorescent protein published in 1996, derived from Aequorea victoria. It is reported to be a rapidly-maturing weak dimer with moderate acid sensitivity.
