[The description below was written by a language model from this plasmid's Addgene catalogue record and pLannotate feature annotations shown in this document.]
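Description:
EGFP-Rab1AS25N is a mammalian expression plasmid built on the Clontech EGFP C1 backbone, about 5.3 kb in total, that produces human RAB1A carrying a serine 25 to asparagine substitution as a fusion with EGFP at its N terminus. Transcription is driven by the human cytomegalovirus immediate early enhancer and promoter. The EGFP coding sequence lies directly downstream and, because the circular map is numbered from just after EGFP, it continues into the roughly 630 bp Rab1A open reading frame at the start of the sequence record. The transcript is terminated by the SV40 polyadenylation signal. The insert was placed into the multiple cloning site through compatible-end ligations (BamHI/BglII at the 5′ end, XhoI/SalI at the 3′ end) that destroyed the sites at both junctions. The annotation software matched the insert to a canine RAB1A protein entry, which probably reflects the conservation of this GTPase, since the catalogue lists the insert as human.

In bacteria the plasmid replicates at high copy from a ColE1/pUC-type origin. It also carries an f1 origin, which allows single-stranded DNA production. A single Tn5 aminoglycoside phosphotransferase gene serves two purposes. A bacterial bla-type promoter expresses it for kanamycin selection in E. coli, and the SV40 early promoter with the HSV TK polyadenylation signal expresses it for G418 selection of mammalian cells. The short large T antigen, ble and bGH hits are backbone fragments and not functional genes.

Rab GTPases cycle between GDP- and GTP-bound states, and RAB1A regulates vesicular transport from the endoplasmic reticulum. The record describes S25N as a dominant negative mutant, so the construct can be used to perturb Rab1A function while the fusion protein is followed by fluorescence. The associated study examined Rab GTPase recruitment to the vacuole occupied by Anaplasma phagocytophilum.
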