Addgene plasmid #49539: EGFP-Rab1AS25N
Purpose: expresses EGFP-Rab1AS25N (dominant negative mutant) in mammalian cells
Depositing lab: Marci Scidmore. Depositing organization: Cornell University. Publication: The Anaplasma phagocytophilum-occupied vacuole selectively recruits Rab-GTPases that are predominantly associated with recycling endosomes. Huang B, Hubber A, McDonough JA, Roy CR, Scidmore MA, Carlyon JA. Cell Microbiol. 2010 Sep 1;12(9):1292-307. doi: 10.1111/j.1462-5822.2010.01468.x. Epub 2010 Mar 25. PubMed 20345488.
Backbone
  Vector backbone: EGFP C1
  Backbone manufacturer: Clontech
  Backbone size w/o insert (bp): 4700
  Total vector size (bp): 5330
  Vector type: Mammalian Expression
  Selectable markers: Neomycin (select with G418)
Growth in bacteria
  Bacterial resistance: Kanamycin, 50 μg/mL
  Growth temperature: 37°C
  Growth strain: DH5alpha
  Copy number: High Copy
Gene/Insert
  Gene/Insert name: Rab1AS25N
  Species: H. sapiens (human)
  Insert size (bp): 630
  Mutation: Serine 25 to Asparagine
  GenBank ID: NM_004161
  Entrez Gene: RAB1A (a.k.a. RAB1, YPT1)
  Promoter: CMV
  Tag / fusion protein: EGFP (N terminal on insert)
  Cloning method: Restriction Enzyme; 5′ cloning site BamHI/BglII (destroyed during cloning); 3′ cloning site XhoI/SalI (destroyed during cloning)
  Sequencing primers: 5′ EGFP C (CATGGTCCTGCTGGAGTTCGTG)
Resource information
  A portion of this plasmid was derived from a plasmid made by: Rab1A cDNA derived from pCDNA3.1-Rab1A purchased from Missouri S&T cDNA Resource Center
Terms and licenses: Academic/Nonprofit Terms; Industry Terms: Not Available to Industry
How to cite: EGFP-Rab1AS25N was a gift from Marci Scidmore (Addgene plasmid # 49539)
