>Addgene plasmid #49539 | EGFP-Rab1AS25N | addgene partial sequence | sequence record 76021 | EGFP-C 5'-CATGGTCCTGCTGGAGTTCGTG-3'
CTCTCGGCATGGACGAGCTGTACAAGTCCGGACTCAGATCCACCATGTCCAGCATGAATCCCGAATATGA
TTATTTATTCAAGTTACTTCTGATTGGCGACTCAGGGGTTGGAAAGAATTGCCTTCTTCTTAGGTTTGCA
GATGATACATATACAGAAAGCTACATCAGCACAATTGGTGTGGATTTCAAAATAAGAACTATAGAGTTAG
ACGGGAAAACAATCAAGCTTCAAATATGGGACACAGCAGGCCAGGAAAGATTTCGAACAATCACCTCCAG
TTATTACAGAGGAGCCCATGGCATCATAGTTGTGTATGATGTGACAGATCAGGAGTCCTTCAATAATGTT
AAACAGTGGCTGCAGGAAATAGATCGTTATGCCAGTGAAAATGTCAACAAATTGTTGGTAGGGAACAAAT
GTGATCTGACCACAAAGAAAGTAGTAGACTACACAACAGCGAAGGAATTTGCTGATTCCCTTGGAATTCC
GTTTTTGGAAACCAGTGCTAAGAATGCAACGAATGTAGAACAGTCTTTCATGACGATGGCAGCTGAGATT
AAAAAGCGAATGGGTCCCGGAGCAACAGCTGGTGGTGCTGAGAAGTCCAATGTTAAAATTCAGAGCACTC
CAGTCAAGCAGTCAGGTGGAGGTTGCTGCTAACTCGACGGTACCGCGGGCCCGGGATCCACCGGATCTAG
ATAACTGATCATAATCAGCCATACCACATTTGTAGAGGTTTTACTTGCTTTAAAAAACCTCCCACACCTC
CCCCTGAACCTGAAACATAAAATGAATGCAATTGTTGTTGTTAACTTGTTTATTGCAGCTTATAATGGTT
ACAAATAAAGCAATAGCATCACAAATTTCACAAATAAAGCATTTTTTTCACTGCATTCTAGTTGTGGTTT
GTCCAAACTCATCAATGTATCTTAACGCGTAAATTGTAAGCGTTAATATTTTGTTAAAATTCGCGTTAAA
TTTTTGTTAAATCAGCTCATTTTTTAACCAATAGGCCGAAATCGGCAAAATCCCTTATAAATCAAAAGAA
TAGACCGAGATAGGGT
[37 nt withheld, positions 1067-1103]
AAAGAACGTGGACTCCAACGTCAAAGG
